Addgene plasmid #208722: pAAV-EF1a-DIO-GRAB_g5-HT2m
Purpose: Expresses the green 5-HT sensor GRAB_g5-HT2m in neurons in the presence of Cre recombinase
Depositing lab: Yulong Li. Depositing organization: Peking University. Publication: Improved green and red GRAB sensors for monitoring spatiotemporal serotonin release in vivo. Deng F, Wan J, Li G, Dong H, Xia X, Wang Y, Li X, Zhuang C, Zheng Y, Liu L, Yan Y, Feng J, Zhao Y, Xie H, Li Y. Nat Methods. 2024 Apr;21(4):692-702. doi: 10.1038/s41592-024-02188-8. Epub 2024 Mar 5. PubMed 38443508.
Backbone
  Vector backbone: pAAV
  Backbone manufacturer: Addgene
  Backbone size w/o insert (bp): 5383
  Vector type: AAV
Growth in bacteria
  Bacterial resistance: Ampicillin, 100 μg/mL
  Growth temperature: 37°C
  Growth strain: NEB Stable
  Copy number: High Copy
Gene/Insert
  Gene/Insert name: Green fluorescent 5-HT sensor GRAB_g5-HT2m
  Species: H. sapiens (human), M. musculus (mouse)
  Insert size (bp): 2151
  Promoter: EF1a
  Cloning method: Gibson Cloning
Terms and licenses: Academic/Nonprofit Terms; Industry Terms: Not Available to Industry
Depositor comments: Please visit https://www.biorxiv.org/content/10.1101/2023.05.27.542566v1 for bioRxiv preprint.
How to cite: pAAV-EF1a-DIO-GRAB_g5-HT2m was a gift from Yulong Li (Addgene plasmid # 208722 ; http://n2t.net/addgene:208722 ; RRID:Addgene_208722)
