[The description below was written by a language model from this plasmid's Addgene catalogue record and pLannotate feature annotations shown in this document.]
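Description:
pAAV-EF1a-DIO-GRAB_g5-HT2m is an adeno-associated virus transfer plasmid for Cre-dependent expression of a genetically encoded green fluorescent serotonin (5-HT) sensor in neurons. It is maintained in bacteria as a high-copy plasmid through a ColE1/pUC-type origin and selected with ampicillin via the β-lactamase gene; an f1 phage origin is also present. The expression cassette is flanked by AAV2 inverted terminal repeats, which allow it to be packaged into recombinant AAV particles. In the annotated sequence one ITR is detected in full, while the other appears only as short fragments. This is a common outcome of annotating or sequencing these structured repeats.

The payload is driven by the strong constitutive human EF-1α promoter and is followed by a WPRE, which enhances transcript stability and expression, and a human growth hormone polyadenylation signal. Between them, the sensor coding sequence sits in reverse orientation, bracketed by oppositely oriented pairs of lox2272 and loxP sites in the standard DIO (double-floxed inverted orientation) arrangement. Without Cre the open reading frame is antisense to the promoter and is not expressed. Cre inverts the cassette and then excises sites so that it is locked in the sense orientation, restricting expression to Cre-positive cells.

The sensor itself begins with an Igκ leader peptide and consists of serotonin GPCR sequence with an EGFP-derived fluorescent module placed inside it. The annotation detects matches to mouse Htr4 and human HTR2C on either side of the fluorescent protein, consistent with the human and mouse origin listed. Serotonin binding is reported as a change in green fluorescence, which makes the construct suited to monitoring serotonin release in genetically defined neuronal populations in vivo.
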