Features (pLannotate 1.2.2; 27 found; start..end, strand, type, name):
     28..94      +  CDS            small t antigen (fragment): SV40 (simian virus 40) small t antigen
    101..1279    +  promoter       EF-1α promoter: strong constitutive promoter for human elongation factor EF-1α
   1286..1303    +  misc_feature   MCS (fragment): pUC18/19 multiple cloning site
   1310..1343    +  protein_bind   lox2272: Cre-mediated recombination occurs in the 8-bp core sequence (GGATACTT). lox2272 sites are compatible with each other, but incompatible with loxP or loxN sites (Lee and Saito, 1988). Cre recombinase
   1344..1393    -  intron         β-globin intron (fragment): internally truncated intron from human β-globin
   1394..1427    +  protein_bind   loxP: Cre-mediated recombination occurs in the 8-bp core sequence (GCATACAT). Cre recombinase
   1444..1890    -  CDS            HTR2C (fragment): 5HT2C_HUMAN - Also known as HTR1C. Experimental evidence at protein level: Swiss-Prot protein existence level 1. G-protein coupled receptor for 5-hydroxytryptamine (serotonin). Also functions as a receptor for various drugs and psychoactive substances, including ergot alkaloid derivatives, 1-2,5,- dimethoxy-4-iodophenyl-2-aminopropane (DOI) and lysergic acid diethylamide (LSD). Ligand binding causes a conformation change that triggers signaling via guanine nucleotide-binding proteins (G proteins) and modulates the activity of down-stream effectors. Beta-arrestin family members inhibit signalin
   1924..2646    -  CDS            cEGFP: cEGFP is a basic (constitutively fluorescent) green fluorescent protein published in 2008, derived from Aequorea victoria.
   2839..3495    -  CDS            Htr4 (fragment): 5HT4R_MOUSE - Experimental evidence at protein level: Swiss-Prot protein existence level 1. This is one of the several different receptors for 5- hydroxytryptamine (serotonin), a biogenic hormone that functions as a neurotransmitter, a hormone, and a mitogen. The activity of this receptor is mediated by G proteins that stimulate adenylate cyclase (By similarity). From Mus musculus (Mouse).
   3510..3527    -  protein_bind   attB1 (fragment): mutant version of attB; core recombination site for the Gateway® BP reaction BP Clonase™
   3529..3591    -  sig_peptide    Igκ leader: leader sequence from mouse immunoglobulin κ light chain
   3604..3637    -  protein_bind   lox2272: Cre-mediated recombination occurs in the 8-bp core sequence (GGATACTT). lox2272 sites are compatible with each other, but incompatible with loxP or loxN sites (Lee and Saito, 1988). Cre recombinase
   3638..3687    -  intron         β-globin intron (fragment): internally truncated intron from human β-globin
   3688..3721    -  protein_bind   loxP: Cre-mediated recombination occurs in the 8-bp core sequence (GCATACAT). Cre recombinase
   3722..3746    +  misc_feature   MCS (fragment): pBluescript multiple cloning site
   3746..4334    +  misc_feature   WPRE: woodchuck hepatitis virus posttranscriptional regulatory element
   4366..4842    +  polyA_signal   hGH poly(A) signal: human growth hormone polyadenylation signal
   4882..5022    +  repeat_region  AAV2 ITR: inverted terminal repeat of adeno-associated virus serotype 2 inverted
   5027..5078    -  misc_feature   bom (fragment): basis of mobility region from pBR322
   5097..5552    +  rep_origin     f1 ori (sequence partly withheld): f1 bacteriophage origin of replication; arrow indicates direction of (+) strand synthesis
   5553..5602    -  misc_feature   bom (fragment): basis of mobility region from pBR322
   5704..5739    -  CDS            rop (fragment): Rop protein, which maintains plasmids at low copy number; rop
   5834..5938    +  promoter       AmpR promoter: bla
   5939..6799    +  CDS            AmpR: β-lactamase; bla; confers resistance to ampicillin, carbenicillin, and related antibiotics
   6970..7558    +  rep_origin     ori: high-copy-number ColE1/pMB1/pBR322/pUC origin of replication
   7631..7658    +  repeat_region  AAV2 ITR (fragment): inverted terminal repeat of adeno-associated virus serotype 2 inverted
   7687..7714    +  repeat_region  AAV2 ITR (fragment): inverted terminal repeat of adeno-associated virus serotype 2 inverted
>Addgene plasmid #208722 | pAAV-EF1a-DIO-GRAB_g5-HT2m | addgene full sequence | sequence record 412188 | Addgene NGS Result
GCGGCCGCACGCGTAAGCTTTGCAAAGATGGATAAAGTTTTAAACAGAGAGGAATCTTTGCAGCTAATGG
ACCTTCTAGGTCTTGAAAGGAGTGGGAATTGGCTCCGGTGCCCGTCAGTGGGCAGAGCGCACATCGCCCA
CAGTCCCCGAGAAGTTGGGGGGAGGGGTCGGCAATTGAACCGGTGCCTAGAGAAGGTGGCGCGGGGTAAA
CTGGGAAAGTGATGTCGTGTACTGGCTCCGCCTTTTTCCCGAGGGTGGGGGAGAACCGTATATAAGTGCA
GTAGTCGCCGTGAACGTTCTTTTTCGCAACGGGTTTGCCGCCAGAACACAGGTAAGTGCCGTGTGTGGTT
CCCGCGGGCCTGGCCTCTTTACGGGTTATGGCCCTTGCGTGCCTTGAATTACTTCCACCTGGCTGCAGTA
CGTGATTCTTGATCCCGAGCTTCGGGTTGGAAGTGGGTGGGAGAGTTCGAGGCCTTGCGCTTAAGGAGCC
CCTTCGCCTCGTGCTTGAGTTGAGGCCTGGCCTGGGCGCTGGGGCCGCCGCGTGCGAATCTGGTGGCACC
TTCGCGCCTGTCTCGCTGCTTTCGATAAGTCTCTAGCCATTTAAAATTTTTGATGACCTGCTGCGACGCT
TTTTTTCTGGCAAGATAGTCTTGTAAATGCGGGCCAAGATCTGCACACTGGTATTTCGGTTTTTGGGGCC
GCGGGCGGCGACGGGGCCCGTGCGTCCCAGCGCACATGTTCGGCGAGGCGGGGCCTGCGAGCGCGGCCAC
CGAGAATCGGACGGGGGTAGTCTCAAGCTGGCCGGCCTGCTCTGGTGCCTGGCCTCGCGCCGCCGTGTAT
CGCCCCGCCCTGGGCGGCAAGGCTGGCCCGGTCGGCACCAGTTGCGTGAGCGGAAAGATGGCCGCTTCCC
GGCCCTGCTGCAGGGAGCTCAAAATGGAGGACGCGGCGCTCGGGAGAGCGGGCGGGTGAGTCACCCACAC
AAAGGAAAAGGGCCTTTCCGTCCTCAGCCGTCGCTTCATGTGACTCCACGGAGTACCGGGCGCCGTCCAG
GCACCTCGATTAGTTCTCGAGCTTTTGGAGTACGTCGTCTTTAGGTTGGGGGGAGGGGTTTTATGCGATG
GAGTTTCCCCACACTGAGTGGGTGGAGACTGAAGTTAGGCCAGCTTGGCACTTGATGTAATTCTCCTTGG
AATTTGCCCTTTTTGAGTTTGGATCTTGGTTCATTCTCAAGCCTCAGACAGTGGTTCAAAGTTTTTTTCT
TCCATTTCAGGTGTCGTGAGGTACCGGATCCTCTAGAGTCGACTCCGGAATAACTTCGTATAGGATACTT
TATACGAAGTTATGCAGAATGGTAGCTGGATTGTAGCTGCTATTAGCAATATGAAACCTCTTAATAACTT
CGTATAGCATACATTATACGAAGTTATGGCGCATATGTCATTACACACTGCTAATCCTTTCGCTAACCAC
ACTGGAGGGATTTACTGGTAACTCTAAATTCTCAACTTGCATCTCTATACCGGGCTCATTGTCACTGGCT
TTCTCGATCACCGGTTCATTGGTATGCCGATAAATGTTAACATTAAGCTCCCTCCCAGACAAAGCAGTGG
CGGCAACTCTTGGAATCTGCCTGACAGGAGGCTTTTTCTCTACCTTATAATTGCAACGGAGGATGATGAG
GAAGGCACGTCTGAAAGACTTATTCAAGAAGGCATAGAGAAAAGGGTTCAACCCCGAATTGATATAGCCA
AGCCAGAGGAAAGCAGTCCACACCTGCTCGGGGACAGTGTAGTCTATGAAAGGGTCCACAATATTGGTGA
CAAAGAAGGGGGCCCAGCAGAAACAGAAGCAGCCCATGATGACACATAACACCTTGGCTGCCTTGGTCTC
TGTCCTCCAGCGGAAGCGTGCTGCTGCTCCGGTGTTGTACTCCAGCTTGTGCCCCAGGATGTTGCCGTCC
TCCTTGAAGTCGATGCCCTTCAGCTCGATGCGGTTCACCAGGGTGTCGCCCTCGAACTTCACCTCGGCGC
GGGTCTTGTAGTTGCCGTCGTCCTTGAAGAAGATGGTGCGCTCCTGCACGTAGCCTTCGGGCATGGCGGA
CTTGAAGAAGTCGTGCTGCTTCATGTGGTCGGGGTAGCGACTGAAGCACTGCACGCCGTAGGTCAGGGTG
GTCACGAGGGTGGGCCAGGGCACGGGCAGCTTGCCGGTGGTGCAGATGAACTTCAGGGTCAGCTTGCCAT
TGGTGGCATCGCCCTCACCCTCGCCCCGCACGCTGAACTTGTGGCCGTTTACGTCGCCGTCCAGCTCGAC
CAGGATGGGCACCACCCCGGTGAACAGCTCCTCGCCCTTTCTCACCATGCTCCCTCCGGTACCGCCCTTG
TACAGCTCGTCCATGCCGAGAGTGATCCCGGCGGCGGTCACGAACTCCAGCAGGACCATGTGATCGCGCT
TCTCGTTGGGGTCTTTCGAAAGTTTGGACTGCACGCTCAGGTAGTGGTTGTCGGGCAGCAGCACGGGGCC
GTCGCCGATGGGGGTGTTCTGCTGGTAGTGGATGGCGAGCTGCACGCCGCCGTCCTCGATGTTGTGGCGG
ATGTGGAAGATCGCCTTGATGCCGTTCTTCTGCTTGTCGGCCTTGATATAGACGTTTCCTCCCTCCTCCA
GGTCCAGCGCGTCGGTGTCGCGCGGCCCGGCCGGCGCGGGCTCGCCAGGGGCGCCGTTGAGCTGGGTGGG
CAGCGGTTCGGCCTCTGCGCCCCCCGGGCCCGCGCTGCGCTCGGGGCCCAGACCGTTGGGCCTGCGCTCG
GTGCCCCCCGGCGGCGCGGCGACGGCGTCCGGACCCCGCTTAGCCACGACATAGATTCGGTAATAGGCCA
GCACCATGAGGAGAAACGGGATGTAGCCGGCCACCACAGAGCAGGTGATAGCATAGGGCTTGTTGACCAT
GAAGACACACCACGTGGAGTTAGAGTTGTGGCTGAATTTCCTTTTCTCTATCACATCAACTATGCCGATG
TTGTTCCAGCCTTGCATTATGGGGAGAAAAGATATAAACATGGGAAGGACCCAGCAGCCTCCCAACATTA
ATGCGATGCGTAGAGGGGTCATCTTGTTCCTATAAACCAAAGGCTGGCAGCAGATGGCGTAATACCTGTC
CAGGGAAATACAGCACAGGTGAAAGATCGATGCTGTGGTAAGGTAGACATCCAGAGAGGTCCGGACCAGG
CAGAACATCTCCCCATAAGCCCAGATGTCTTGGACCAGCTCAATGGCACCAAAGGGCATCACCAGCACCG
AAACCAGCAGGTCAGCAAAGGCGAGAGACACAATGAAATAGTTGGTTTTTATTTTCCTGAGCTGCCTGTC
CCTGCACACAGCCACCATCACCAGCAGGTTGCCCAAGATGGCCATCAGGATAACCACTGCAAGGAACGTG
AGCAGCACGACCTTCTCCACGGACCTGAAACCCTCGTTGGAACTCACATTAGCATCAAGTTTGTCACCGG
TGGTGCCAACTTTTTTGTACAAACTTGTGTCACCAGTGGAACCTGGAACCCAGAGCAGCAGTACCCATAG
CAGGAGTGTGTCTGTCTCCATGGTGGCGCTAGCATAACTTCGTATAAAGTATCCTATACGAAGTTATTTG
CCTTAACCCAGAAATTATCACTGTTATTCTTTAGAATGGTGCAAAGAATAACTTCGTATAATGTATGCTA
TACGAAGTTATGAATTCGATATCAAGCTTATCGATAATCAACCTCTGGATTACAAAATTTGTGAAAGATT
GACTGGTATTCTTAACTATGTTGCTCCTTTTACGCTATGTGGATACGCTGCTTTAATGCCTTTGTATCAT
GCTATTGCTTCCCGTATGGCTTTCATTTTCTCCTCCTTGTATAAATCCTGGTTGCTGTCTCTTTATGAGG
AGTTGTGGCCCGTTGTCAGGCAACGTGGCGTGGTGTGCACTGTGTTTGCTGACGCAACCCCCACTGGTTG
GGGCATTGCCACCACCTGTCAGCTCCTTTCCGGGACTTTCGCTTTCCCCCTCCCTATTGCCACGGCGGAA
CTCATCGCCGCCTGCCTTGCCCGCTGCTGGACAGGGGCTCGGCTGTTGGGCACTGACAATTCCGTGGTGT
TGTCGGGGAAATCATCGTCCTTTCCTTGGCTGCTCGCCTATGTTGCCACCTGGATTCTGCGCGGGACGTC
CTTCTGCTACGTCCCTTCGGCCCTCAATCCAGCGGACCTTCCTTCCCGCGGCCTGCTGCCGGCTCTGCGG
CCTCTTCCGCGTCTTCGCCTTCGCCCTCAGACGAGTCGGATCTCCCTTTGGGCCGCCTCCCCGCATCGAT
ACCGAGCGCTGCTCGAGAGATCTACGGGTGGCATCCCTGTGACCCCTCCCCAGTGCCTCTCCTGGCCCTG
GAAGTTGCCACTCCAGTGCCCACCAGCCTTGTCCTAATAAAATTAAGTTGCATCATTTTGTCTGACTAGG
TGTCCTTCTATAATATTATGGGGTGGAGGGGGGTGGTATGGAGCAAGGGGCAAGTTGGGAAGACAACCTG
TAGGGCCTGCGGGGTCTATTGGGAACCAAGCTGGAGTGCAGTGGCACAATCTTGGCTCACTGCAATCTCC
GCCTCCTGGGTTCAAGCGATTCTCCTGCCTCAGCCTCCCGAGTTGTTGGGATTCCAGGCATGCATGACCA
GGCTCAGCTAATTTTTGTTTTTTTGGTAGAGACGGGGTTTCACCATATTGGCCAGGCTGGTCTCCAACTC
CTAATCTCAGGTGATCTACCCACCTTGGCCTCCCAAATTGCTGGGATTACAGGCGTGAACCACTGCTCCC
TTCCCTGTCCTTCTGATTTTGTAGGTAACCACGTGCGGACCGAGCGGCCGCAGGAACCCCTAGTGATGGA
GTTGGCCACTCCCTCTCTGCGCGCTCGCTCGCTCACTGAGGCCGGGCGACCAAAGGTCGCCCGACGCCCG
GGCTTTGCCCGGGCGGCCTCAGTGAGCGAGCGAGCGCGCAGCTGCCTGCAGGGGCGCCTGATGCGGTATT
TTCTCCTTACGCATCTGTGCGGTATTTCACACCGCATA
[95 nt withheld, positions 5079-5173]
T
[46 nt withheld, positions 5175-5220]
C
[141 nt withheld, positions 5222-5362]
CCTTTGACGTTGGAGTCCACGTTCTTT
[37 nt withheld, positions 5390-5426]
ACTCTATCTCGGGCTATTCTTTTGATTTATAAGGGATTTTGCCGATTTCGGTCTATTGGTTAAAAAATGA
GCTGATTTAACAAAAATTTAACGCGAATTTTAACAAAATATTAACGTTTACAATTTTATGGTGCACTCTC
AGTACAATCTGCTCTGATGCCGCATAGTTAAGCCAGCCCCGACACCCGCCAACACCCGCTGACGCGCCCT
GACGGGCTTGTCTGCTCCCGGCATCCGCTTACAGACAAGCTGTGACCGTCTCCGGGAGCTGCATGTGTCA
GAGGTTTTCACCGTCATCACCGAAACGCGCGAGACGAAAGGGCCTCGTGATACGCCTATTTTTATAGGTT
AATGTCATGATAATAATGGTTTCTTAGACGTCAGGTGGCACTTTTCGGGGAAATGTGCGCGGAACCCCTA
TTTGTTTATTTTTCTAAATACATTCAAATATGTATCCGCTCATGAGACAATAACCCTGATAAATGCTTCA
ATAATATTGAAAAAGGAAGAGTATGAGTATTCAACATTTCCGTGTCGCCCTTATTCCCTTTTTTGCGGCA
TTTTGCCTTCCTGTTTTTGCTCACCCAGAAACGCTGGTGAAAGTAAAAGATGCTGAAGATCAGTTGGGTG
CACGAGTGGGTTACATCGAACTGGATCTCAACAGCGGTAAGATCCTTGAGAGTTTTCGCCCCGAAGAACG
TTTTCCAATGATGAGCACTTTTAAAGTTCTGCTATGTGGCGCGGTATTATCCCGTATTGACGCCGGGCAA
GAGCAACTCGGTCGCCGCATACACTATTCTCAGAATGACTTGGTTGAGTACTCACCAGTCACAGAAAAGC
ATCTTACGGATGGCATGACAGTAAGAGAATTATGCAGTGCTGCCATAACCATGAGTGATAACACTGCGGC
CAACTTACTTCTGACAACGATCGGAGGACCGAAGGAGCTAACCGCTTTTTTGCACAACATGGGGGATCAT
GTAACTCGCCTTGATCGTTGGGAACCGGAGCTGAATGAAGCCATACCAAACGACGAGCGTGACACCACGA
TGCCTGTAGCAATGGCAACAACGTTGCGCAAACTATTAACTGGCGAACTACTTACTCTAGCTTCCCGGCA
ACAATTAATAGACTGGATGGAGGCGGATAAAGTTGCAGGACCACTTCTGCGCTCGGCCCTTCCGGCTGGC
TGGTTTATTGCTGATAAATCTGGAGCCGGTGAGCGTGGGTCTCGCGGTATCATTGCAGCACTGGGGCCAG
ATGGTAAGCCCTCCCGTATCGTAGTTATCTACACGACGGGGAGTCAGGCAACTATGGATGAACGAAATAG
ACAGATCGCTGAGATAGGTGCCTCACTGATTAAGCATTGGTAACTGTCAGACCAAGTTTACTCATATATA
CTTTAGATTGATTTAAAACTTCATTTTTAATTTAAAAGGATCTAGGTGAAGATCCTTTTTGATAATCTCA
TGACCAAAATCCCTTAACGTGAGTTTTCGTTCCACTGAGCGTCAGACCCCGTAGAAAAGATCAAAGGATC
TTCTTGAGATCCTTTTTTTCTGCGCGTAATCTGCTGCTTGCAAACAAAAAAACCACCGCTACCAGCGGTG
GTTTGTTTGCCGGATCAAGAGCTACCAACTCTTTTTCCGAAGGTAACTGGCTTCAGCAGAGCGCAGATAC
CAAATACTGTTCTTCTAGTGTAGCCGTAGTTAGGCCACCACTTCAAGAACTCTGTAGCACCGCCTACATA
CCTCGCTCTGCTAATCCTGTTACCAGTGGCTGCTGCCAGTGGCGATAAGTCGTGTCTTACCGGGTTGGAC
TCAAGACGATAGTTACCGGATAAGGCGCAGCGGTCGGGCTGAACGGGGGGTTCGTGCACACAGCCCAGCT
TGGAGCGAACGACCTACACCGAACTGAGATACCTACAGCGTGAGCTATGAGAAAGCGCCACGCTTCCCGA
AGGGAGAAAGGCGGACAGGTATCCGGTAAGCGGCAGGGTCGGAACAGGAGAGCGCACGAGGGAGCTTCCA
GGGGGAAACGCCTGGTATCTTTATAGTCCTGTCGGGTTTCGCCACCTCTGACTTGAGCGTCGATTTTTGT
GATGCTCGTCAGGGGGGCGGAGCCTATGGAAAAACGCCAGCAACGCGGCCTTTTTACGGTTCCTGGCCTT
TTGCTGGCCTTTTGCTCACATGTCCTGCAGGCAGCTGCGCGCTCGCTCGCTCACTGAGGCCGCCCGGGCG
TCGGGCGACCTTTGGTCGCCCGGCCTCAGTGAGCGAGCGAGCGCGCAGAGAGGGAGTGGCCAACTCCATC
ACTAGGGGTTCCT
